>Addgene plasmid #42821 | TAL3358 | depositor partial sequence | sequence record 57941 | TAL3358 sequence 2430 bps
TCTAGAGCTAGCACCATGGACTACAAAGACCATGACGGTGATTATAAAGATCATGACATCGATTACAAGG
ATGACGATGACAAGATGGCCCCCAAGAAGAAGAGGAAGGTGGGCATTCACCGCGGGGTACCTATGGTGGA
CTTGAGGACACTCGGTTATTCGCAACAGCAACAGGAGAAAATCAAGCCTAAGGTCAGGAGCACCGTCGCG
CAACACCACGAGGCGCTTGTGGGGCATGGCTTCACTCATGCGCATATTGTCGCGCTTTCACAGCACCCTG
CGGCGCTTGGGACGGTGGCTGTCAAATACCAAGATATGATTGCGGCCCTGCCCGAAGCCACGCACGAGGC
AATTGTAGGGGTCGGTAAACAGTGGTCGGGAGCGCGAGCACTTGAGGCGCTGCTGACTGTGGCGGGTGAG
CTTAGGGGGCCTCCGCTCCAGCTCGACACCGGGCAGCTGCTGAAGATCGCGAAGAGAGGGGGAGTAACAG
CGGTAGAGGCAGTGCACGCCTGGCGCAATGCGCTCACCGGGGCCCCCTTGAACCTGACCCCAGACCAGGT
AGTCGCAATCGCGAACAATAATGGGGGAAAGCAAGCCCTGGAAACCGTGCAAAGGTTGTTGCCGGTCCTT
TGTCAAGACCACGGCCTTACACCGGAGCAAGTCGTGGCCATTGCAAGCAACATCGGTGGCAAACAGGCTC
TTGAGACGGTTCAGAGACTTCTCCCAGTTCTCTGTCAAGCCCACGGGCTGACTCCCGATCAAGTTGTAGC
GATTGCGTCGAACATTGGAGGGAAACAAGCATTGGAGACTGTCCAACGGCTCCTTCCCGTGTTGTGTCAA
GCCCACGGTTTGACGCCTGCACAAGTGGTCGCCATCGCCAGCCATGATGGCGGTAAGCAGGCGCTGGAAA
CAGTACAGCGCCTGCTGCCTGTACTGTGCCAGGATCATGGACTGACCCCAGACCAGGTAGTCGCAATCGC
GTCAAACGGAGGGGGAAAGCAAGCCCTGGAAACCGTGCAAAGGTTGTTGCCGGTCCTTTGTCAAGACCAC
GGCCTTACACCGGAGCAAGTCGTGGCCATTGCAAATAATAACGGTGGCAAACAGGCTCTTGAGACGGTTC
AGAGACTTCTCCCAGTTCTCTGTCAAGCCCACGGGCTGACTCCCGATCAAGTTGTAGCGATTGCGTCCAA
CGGTGGAGGGAAACAAGCATTGGAGACTGTCCAACGGCTCCTTCCCGTGTTGTGTCAAGCCCACGGTTTG
ACGCCTGCACAAGTGGTCGCCATCGCCAGCCATGATGGCGGTAAGCAGGCGCTGGAAACAGTACAGCGCC
TGCTGCCTGTACTGTGCCAGGATCATGGACTGACCCCAGACCAGGTAGTCGCAATCGCGTCGAACATTGG
GGGAAAGCAAGCCCTGGAAACCGTGCAAAGGTTGTTGCCGGTCCTTTGTCAAGACCACGGCCTTACACCG
GAGCAAGTCGTGGCCATTGCAAATAATAACGGTGGCAAACAGGCTCTTGAGACGGTTCAGAGACTTCTCC
CAGTTCTCTGTCAAGCCCACGGGCTGACTCCCGATCAAGTTGTAGCGATTGCGTCCAACGGTGGAGGGAA
ACAAGCATTGGAGACTGTCCAACGGCTCCTTCCCGTGTTGTGTCAAGCCCACGGTTTGACGCCTGCACAA
GTGGTCGCCATCGCCAGCCATGATGGCGGTAAGCAGGCGCTGGAAACAGTACAGCGCCTGCTGCCTGTAC
TGTGCCAGGATCATGGACTGACCCCAGACCAGGTAGTCGCAATCGCGAACAATAATGGGGGAAAGCAAGC
CCTGGAAACCGTGCAAAGGTTGTTGCCGGTCCTTTGTCAAGACCACGGCCTTACACCGGAGCAAGTCGTG
GCCATTGCAAATAATAACGGTGGCAAACAGGCTCTTGAGACGGTTCAGAGACTTCTCCCAGTTCTCTGTC
AAGCCCACGGGCTGACTCCCGATCAAGTTGTAGCGATTGCGAATAACAATGGAGGGAAACAAGCATTGGA
GACTGTCCAACGGCTCCTTCCCGTGTTGTGTCAAGCCCACGGTTTGACGCCTGCACAAGTGGTCGCCATC
GCCTCCAATATTGGCGGTAAGCAGGCGCTGGAAACAGTACAGCGCCTGCTGCCTGTACTGTGCCAGGATC
ATGGACTGACACCCGAACAGGTGGTCGCCATTGCTTCCCACGACGGAGGACGGCCAGCCTTGGAGTCCAT
CGTAGCCCAATTGTCCAGGCCCGATCCCGCGTTGGCTGCGTTAACGAATGACCATCTGGTGGCGTTGGCA
TGTCTTGGTGGACGACCCGCGCTCGATGCAGTCAAAAAGGGTCTGCCTCATGCTCCCGCATTGATCAAAA
GAACCAACCGGCGGATTCCCGAGAGAACTTCCCATCGAGTCGCGGGATCC
