>Addgene plasmid #42821 | TAL3358 | addgene partial sequence | sequence record 60805 | JDS-TALEN-F 5'-TAGGGGTCGGTAAACAGTGG-3'
CTGACTGTGGCGGGTGAGCTTAGGGGGCCTCCGCTCCAGCTCGACACCGGGCAGCTGCTGAAGATCGCGA
AGAGAGGGGGAGTAACAGCGGTAGAGGCAGTGCACGCCTGGCGCAATGCGCTCACCGGGGCCCCCTTGAA
CCTGACCCCAGACCAGGTAGTCGCAATCGCGAACAATAATGGGGGAAAGCAAGCCCTGGAAACCGTGCAA
AGGTTGTTGCCGGTCCTTTGTCAAGACCACGGCCTTACACCGGAGCAAGTCGTGGCCATTGCAAGCAACA
TCGGTGGCAAACAGGCTCTTGAGACGGTTCAGAGACTTCTCCCAGTTCTCTGTCAAGCCCACGGGCTGAC
TCCCGATCAAGTTGTAGCGATTGCGTCGAACATTGGAGGGAAACAAGCATTGGAGACTGTCCAACGGCTC
CTTCCCGTGTTGTGTCAAGCCCACGGTTTGACGCCTGCACAAGTGGTCGCCATCGCCAGCCATGATGGCG
GTAAGCAGGCGCTGGAAACAGTACAGCGCCTGCTGCCTGTACTGTGCCAGGATCATGGACTGACCCCAGA
CCAGGTAGTCGCAATCGCGTCAAACGGAGGGGGAAAGCAAGCCCTGGAAACCGTGCAAAGGTTGTTGCCG
GTCCTTTGTCAAGACCACGGCCTTACACCGGAGCAAGTCGTGGCCATTGCAAATAATAACGGTGGCAAAC
AGGCTCTTGAGACGGTTCAGAGACTTCTCCCAGTTCTCTGTCAAGCCCACGGGCTGACTCCCGATCAAGT
TGTAGCGATTGCGTCCAACGGTGGAGGGAAACAAGCATTGGAGACTGTCCAACGGCTCCTTCCCGTGTTG
TGTCAAGCCCACGGTTTGACGCCTGCACAAGTGGTCGCCATCGCCAGCCATGATGGCGGTAAGCAGGCGC
TGGAAACAGTACAGCGCCTGCTGCCTGTACTGTGCCAGGATCATGGACTGACCCCA
