[The description below was written by a language model from this plasmid's Addgene catalogue record.]
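Description:
TAL3358 is a TALEN expression plasmid built in the JDS71 backbone, a mammalian expression vector that also carries a T7 promoter. It encodes the "left" monomer of a TAL effector nuclease pair designed against the zebrafish (D. rerio) locus si:ch211-120j21.1, as part of a set of nucleases made for the zebrafish community. The plasmid is maintained in E. coli as a high-copy, ampicillin-selected construct. No feature table accompanies the record, so the origin of replication and other backbone elements are not itemised. The use of a BGH reverse sequencing primer suggests a BGH polyadenylation region lies downstream of the coding sequence.

The insert, about 1.6 kb, is an engineered array of TAL effector repeats that specifies recognition of an 18-nucleotide target half-site given in the depositor comments. It was cloned by restriction enzyme assembly into the roughly 6.4 kb backbone, destroying the cloning sites in the process. The backbone supplies the flanking coding parts, so the repeat array is expressed in frame with an N-terminal 3X FLAG tag for detection and a C-terminal wild-type FokI nuclease domain. Because FokI cleaves only as a dimer, this monomer is meant to be used with a matching "right" TALEN that binds the opposite strand nearby, producing a double-strand break in the spacer between the two sites.

The CMV promoter drives expression in transfected mammalian cells. The T7 promoter allows in vitro transcription of TALEN mRNA, which fits the associated work on targeted gene disruption in somatic zebrafish cells, where error-prone repair of the break yields indel mutations. The depositor advises confirming the plasmid's structure by diagnostic digest before use, a sensible precaution given the repetitive nature of TAL arrays.
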