Addgene plasmid #42821: TAL3358
Depositing lab: Keith Joung. Depositing organization: Massachusetts General Hospital. Publication: Targeted gene disruption in somatic zebrafish cells using engineered TALENs. Sander JD, Cade L, Khayter C, Reyon D, Peterson RT, Joung JK, Yeh JR. Nat Biotechnol. 2011 Aug 5;29(8):697-8. doi: 10.1038/nbt.1934. PubMed 21822241.
Backbone
  Vector backbone: JDS71
  Backbone manufacturer: Addgene plasmid #32287
  Backbone size w/o insert (bp): 6447
  Vector type: Mammalian Expression ; T7
Growth in bacteria
  Bacterial resistance: Ampicillin, 100 μg/mL
  Growth temperature: 37°C
  Growth strain: XL1 Blue
  Copy number: High Copy
Gene/Insert
  Gene/Insert name: ZebrafishCommunity-si:ch211-120j21.1-left (alt name: si:ch211-120j21.1)
  Species: D. rerio (zebrafish)
  Insert size (bp): 1640
  Entrez Gene: si:ch211-120j21.2
  Promoter: CMV
  Tag / fusion protein: 3X Flag (N terminal on backbone); WT FOKI (C terminal on backbone)
  Cloning method: Restriction Enzyme; 5′ cloning site N/A (destroyed during cloning); 3′ cloning site N/A (destroyed during cloning)
  Sequencing primers: 5′ CMV-F; 3′ BGH-rev
Terms and licenses: Academic/Nonprofit Terms; Industry Terms: Not Available to Industry
Depositor comments: Target binding site: TGAACTGTCAGTCGGGAC It is strongly recommended that users perform a diagnostic digest to verify this plasmid prior to use. For example, a double digest of the plasmid with BamHI and KpnI should result in two bands at 2.3kb and 5.8kb.
How to cite: TAL3358 was a gift from Keith Joung (Addgene plasmid # 42821 ; http://n2t.net/addgene:42821 ; RRID:Addgene_42821)
